Addgene plasmid #47620: Danio rerio cryaba
Purpose: Recombinant protein production
Depositing lab: Mason Posner. Depositing organization: Ashland University. Publication: Functional validation of hydrophobic adaptation to physiological temperature in the small heat shock protein alphaA-crystallin. Posner M, Kiss AJ, Skiba J, Drossman A, Dolinska MB, Hejtmancik JF, Sergeev YV. PLoS One. 2012;7(3):e34438. doi: 10.1371/journal.pone.0034438. Epub 2012 Mar 29. PubMed 22479631.
Backbone
  Vector backbone: pET-20b(+)
  Backbone manufacturer: Novagen
  Backbone size w/o insert (bp): 3716
  Total vector size (bp): 4135
  Vector type: Bacterial Expression
Growth in bacteria
  Bacterial resistance: Ampicillin, 100 μg/mL
  Growth temperature: 37°C
  Growth strain: BL21(DE3)
  Copy number: Unknown
Gene/Insert
  Gene/Insert name: Alpha Ba-crystallin (alt name: cryaba)
  Species: D. rerio (zebrafish)
  Insert size (bp): 507
  GenBank ID: NM_131157.1
  Entrez Gene: cryaba (a.k.a. cryab)
  Promoter: T7
  Cloning method: Restriction Enzyme; 5′ cloning site Nde I (not destroyed); 3′ cloning site BamH1 (not destroyed)
  Sequencing primers: 5′ T7 promoter; 3′ T7 terminator
Terms and licenses: Academic/Nonprofit Terms; Industry Terms: Not Available to Industry
How to cite: Danio rerio cryaba was a gift from Mason Posner (Addgene plasmid # 47620 ; http://n2t.net/addgene:47620 ; RRID:Addgene_47620)
