[The description below was written by a language model from this plasmid's Addgene catalogue record and pLannotate feature annotations shown in this document.]
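Description:
Danio rerio cryaba is a bacterial expression plasmid built on the Novagen pET-20b(+) backbone for producing recombinant zebrafish alpha Ba-crystallin, a small heat shock protein of the lens with chaperone-like activity. The roughly 4.1 kb plasmid is selected with ampicillin through the bla (β-lactamase) gene and its own promoter, and it replicates from a ColE1/pMB1-type origin. The annotation also picks up the pBR322-derived bom region and a rop gene, along with an f1 phage origin that permits single-stranded DNA production. The copy number is listed as unknown in the record.

The 507 bp cryaba coding sequence was inserted between the NdeI and BamHI sites, both of which were retained. This places it downstream of the T7 promoter and the efficient phage T7 gene 10 ribosome binding site, and upstream of the T7 terminator. Transcription therefore depends on T7 RNA polymerase, consistent with the listed BL21(DE3) host, which supplies that polymerase. The automated annotation labels the insert as a fragment of bovine CRYAB, which reflects homology to the closest reference protein rather than the actual source; the catalogue entry gives zebrafish as the species.

A short His-tag fragment belonging to the vector lies downstream of the insert, but the record does not say whether it is in frame with the crystallin or whether the insert carries its own stop codon, so the protein may well be untagged. The small SET1 match near the terminator is probably an incidental hit to backbone sequence. The associated work concerns how alpha-crystallin hydrophobicity adapts to physiological temperature, suggesting use of the purified protein in comparative functional studies.
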