Features (pLannotate 1.2.2; 13 found; start..end, strand, type, name):
     12..467     +  rep_origin     f1 ori (sequence partly withheld): f1 bacteriophage origin of replication; arrow indicates direction of (+) strand synthesis
    494..598     +  promoter       AmpR promoter: bla
    599..1459    +  CDS            AmpR: β-lactamase; bla; confers resistance to ampicillin, carbenicillin, and related antibiotics
   1630..2218    +  rep_origin     ori: high-copy-number ColE1/pMB1/pBR322/pUC origin of replication
   2404..2546    -  misc_feature   bom: basis of mobility region from pBR322
   2648..2839    -  CDS            rop: Rop protein, which maintains plasmids at low copy number; rop
   2856..3236    +  CDS            YPB1_ECOLX: Protein predicted: Swiss-Prot protein existence level 4. From Escherichia coli.
   3348..3366    +  promoter       T7 promoter: promoter for bacteriophage T7 RNA polymerase
   3398..3420    +  RBS            RBS: efficient ribosome binding site from bacteriophage T7 gene 10 (Olins and Rangwala, 1989)
   3428..3919    +  CDS            CRYAB (fragment): CRYAB_BOVIN - Also known as CRYA2. Experimental evidence at protein level: Swiss-Prot protein existence level 1. May contribute to the transparency and refractive index of the lens. Has chaperone-like activity, preventing aggregation of various proteins under a wide range of stress conditions. From Bos taurus (Bovine).
   3981..3998    +  CDS            9xHis (fragment): 9xHis affinity tag
   4008..4057    +  CDS            SET1 (fragment): solubility-enhancement tag derived from T7 phage gene 10B
   4065..4112    +  terminator     T7 terminator: transcription terminator for bacteriophage T7 RNA polymerase
>Addgene plasmid #47620 | Danio rerio cryaba | depositor full sequence | sequence record 67951 | Danio rerio cryaba sequence 4137 bps
TGGCGAATGGG
[124 nt withheld, positions 12-135]
C
[91 nt withheld, positions 137-227]
A
[49 nt withheld, positions 229-277]
CCTTTGACGTTGGAGTCCACGTTCTTT
[37 nt withheld, positions 305-341]
ACCCTATCTCGGTCTATTCTTTTGATTTATAAGGGATTTTGCCGATTTCGGCCTATTGGTTAAAAAATGA
GCTGATTTAACAAAAATTTAACGCGAATTTTAACAAAATATTAACGTTTACAATTTCAGGTGGCACTTTT
CGGGGAAATGTGCGCGGAACCCCTATTTGTTTATTTTTCTAAATACATTCAAATATGTATCCGCTCATGA
GACAATAACCCTGATAAATGCTTCAATAATATTGAAAAAGGAAGAGTATGAGTATTCAACATTTCCGTGT
CGCCCTTATTCCCTTTTTTGCGGCATTTTGCCTTCCTGTTTTTGCTCACCCAGAAACGCTGGTGAAAGTA
AAAGATGCTGAAGATCAGTTGGGTGCACGAGTGGGTTACATCGAACTGGATCTCAACAGCGGTAAGATCC
TTGAGAGTTTTCGCCCCGAAGAACGTTTTCCAATGATGAGCACTTTTAAAGTTCTGCTATGTGGCGCGGT
ATTATCCCGTATTGACGCCGGGCAAGAGCAACTCGGTCGCCGCATACACTATTCTCAGAATGACTTGGTT
GAGTACTCACCAGTCACAGAAAAGCATCTTACGGATGGCATGACAGTAAGAGAATTATGCAGTGCTGCCA
TAACCATGAGTGATAACACTGCGGCCAACTTACTTCTGACAACGATCGGAGGACCGAAGGAGCTAACCGC
TTTTTTGCACAACATGGGGGATCATGTAACTCGCCTTGATCGTTGGGAACCGGAGCTGAATGAAGCCATA
CCAAACGACGAGCGTGACACCACGATGCCTGCAGCAATGGCAACAACGTTGCGCAAACTATTAACTGGCG
AACTACTTACTCTAGCTTCCCGGCAACAATTAATAGACTGGATGGAGGCGGATAAAGTTGCAGGACCACT
TCTGCGCTCGGCCCTTCCGGCTGGCTGGTTTATTGCTGATAAATCTGGAGCCGGTGAGCGTGGGTCTCGC
GGTATCATTGCAGCACTGGGGCCAGATGGTAAGCCCTCCCGTATCGTAGTTATCTACACGACGGGGAGTC
AGGCAACTATGGATGAACGAAATAGACAGATCGCTGAGATAGGTGCCTCACTGATTAAGCATTGGTAACT
GTCAGACCAAGTTTACTCATATATACTTTAGATTGATTTAAAACTTCATTTTTAATTTAAAAGGATCTAG
GTGAAGATCCTTTTTGATAATCTCATGACCAAAATCCCTTAACGTGAGTTTTCGTTCCACTGAGCGTCAG
ACCCCGTAGAAAAGATCAAAGGATCTTCTTGAGATCCTTTTTTTCTGCGCGTAATCTGCTGCTTGCAAAC
AAAAAAACCACCGCTACCAGCGGTGGTTTGTTTGCCGGATCAAGAGCTACCAACTCTTTTTCCGAAGGTA
ACTGGCTTCAGCAGAGCGCAGATACCAAATACTGTCCTTCTAGTGTAGCCGTAGTTAGGCCACCACTTCA
AGAACTCTGTAGCACCGCCTACATACCTCGCTCTGCTAATCCTGTTACCAGTGGCTGCTGCCAGTGGCGA
TAAGTCGTGTCTTACCGGGTTGGACTCAAGACGATAGTTACCGGATAAGGCGCAGCGGTCGGGCTGAACG
GGGGGTTCGTGCACACAGCCCAGCTTGGAGCGAACGACCTACACCGAACTGAGATACCTACAGCGTGAGC
TATGAGAAAGCGCCACGCTTCCCGAAGGGAGAAAGGCGGACAGGTATCCGGTAAGCGGCAGGGTCGGAAC
AGGAGAGCGCACGAGGGAGCTTCCAGGGGGAAACGCCTGGTATCTTTATAGTCCTGTCGGGTTTCGCCAC
CTCTGACTTGAGCGTCGATTTTTGTGATGCTCGTCAGGGGGGCGGAGCCTATGGAAAAACGCCAGCAACG
CGGCCTTTTTACGGTTCCTGGCCTTTTGCTGGCCTTTTGCTCACATGTTCTTTCCTGCGTTATCCCCTGA
TTCTGTGGATAACCGTATTACCGCCTTTGAGTGAGCTGATACCGCTCGCCGCAGCCGAACGACCGAGCGC
AGCGAGTCAGTGAGCGAGGAAGCGGAAGAGCGCCTGATGCGGTATTTTCTCCTTACGCATCTGTGCGGTA
TTTCACACCGCATATATGGTGCACTCTCAGTACAATCTGCTCTGATGCCGCATAGTTAAGCCAGTATACA
CTCCGCTATCGCTACGTGACTGGGTCATGGCTGCGCCCCGACACCCGCCAACACCCGCTGACGCGCCCTG
ACGGGCTTGTCTGCTCCCGGCATCCGCTTACAGACAAGCTGTGACCGTCTCCGGGAGCTGCATGTGTCAG
AGGTTTTCACCGTCATCACCGAAACGCGCGAGGCAGCTGCGGTAAAGCTCATCAGCGTGGTCGTGAAGCG
ATTCACAGATGTCTGCCTGTTCATCCGCGTCCAGCTCGTTGAGTTTCTCCAGAAGCGTTAATGTCTGGCT
TCTGATAAAGCGGGCCATGTTAAGGGCGGTTTTTTCCTGTTTGGTCACTGATGCCTCCGTGTAAGGGGGA
TTTCTGTTCATGGGGGTAATGATACCGATGAAACGAGAGAGGATGCTCACGATACGGGTTACTGATGATG
AACATGCCCGGTTACTGGAACGTTGTGAGGGTAAACAACTGGCGGTATGGATGCGGCGGGACCAGAGAAA
AATCACTCAGGGTCAATGCCAGCGCTTCGTTAATACAGATGTAGGTGTTCCACAGGGTAGCCAGCAGCAT
CCTGCGATGCAGATCCGGAACATAATGGTGCAGGGCGCTGACTTCCGCGTTTCCAGACTTTACGAAACAC
GGAAACCGAAGACCATTCATGTTGTTGCTCAGGTCGCAGACGTTTTGCAGCAGCAGTCGCTTCACGTTCG
CTCGCGTATCGGTGATTCATTCTGCTAACCAGTAAGGCAACCCCGCCAGCCTAGCCGGGTCCTCAACGAC
AGGAGCACGATCATGCGCACCCGTGGCCAGGACCCAACGCTGCCCGAGATCTCGATCCCGCGAAATTAAT
ACGACTCACTATAGGGAGACCACAACGGTTTCCCTCTAGAAATAATTTTGTTTAACTTTAAGAAGGAGAT
ATACATATGGAAATTTCTATCCAGCATCCCTGGTATCGCCGACCCTTGTTCCCAGGCTTCTTCCCTTATC
GAATTTTTGATCAGTATTTTGGAGAGCATCTATCTGACAGTGACCCTTTTTCACCTTTCTACACCATGTT
TTACTATCGTCCTTATTTGTGGCGCTTTCCAAGCTGGTGGGACAGTGGCATGTCGGAGATGAGACAGGAT
AGAGATCGCTTTGTAATCAACCTGGATGTGAAGCACTTCTCTCCAGATGAACTGACTGTCAAGGTCAATG
AGGATTTTATTGAGATTCATGGAAAACATGATGAACGGCAGGATGATCACGGCATAGTGGCGAGGGAGTT
TTTCAGGAAGTACAAGATCCCTGCCGGTGTAGATCCAGGGGCCATCACCTCTTCTCTATCCTCTGACGGC
GTGTTGACCATCAACACACTTCGCCATCAGCTGGACATCCTTGAACGCAGCATCCCTATCATCTGTGGAG
AGAAACCACCAGCACAGAAATGAGGATCCGAATTCGAGCTCCGTCGACAAGCTTGCGGCCGCACTCGAGC
ACCACCACCACCACCACTGAGATCCGGCTGCTAACAAAGCCCGAAAGGAAGCTGAGTTGGCTGCTGCCAC
CGCTGAGCAATAACTAGCATAACCCCTTGGGGCCTCTAAACGGGTCTTGAGGGGTTTTTTGCTGAAAGGA
GGAACTATATCCGGAT
