>Addgene plasmid #47620 | Danio rerio cryaba | addgene partial sequence | sequence record 71926 | T7 5'-TAATACGACTCACTATAGGG-3'
GAAGGAGATATACATATGGAAATTTCTATCCAGCATCCCTGGTATCGCCGACCCTTGTTCCCAGGCTTCT
TCCCTTATCGAATTTTTGATCAGTATTTTGGAGAGCATCTATCTGACAGTGACCCTTTTTCACCTTTCTA
CACCATGTTTTACTATCGTCCTTATTTGTGGCGCTTTCCAAGCTGGTGGGACAGTGGCATGTCGGAGATG
AGACAGGATAGAGATCGCTTTGTAATCAACCTGGATGTGAAGCACTTCTCTCCAGATGAACTGACTGTCA
AGGTCAATGAGGATTTTATTGAGATTCATGGAAAACATGATGAACGGCAGGATGATCACGGCATAGTGGC
GAGGGAGTTTTTCAGGAAGTACAAGATCCCTGCCGGTGTAGATCCAGGGGCCATCACCTCTTCTCTATCC
TCTGACGGCGTGTTGACCATCAACACACTTCGCCATCAGCTGGACATCCTTGAACGCAGCATCCCTATCA
TCTGTGGAGAGAAACCACCAGCACAGAAATGAGGATCCGAATTCGAGCTCCGTCGACAAGCTTGCGGCCG
CACTCGAGCACCACCACCACCACCACTGAGATCCGGCTGCTAACAAAGCCCGAAAGGAAGCTGAGTTGGC
TGCTGCCACCGCTGAGCAATAACTAGCATAACCCCTTGGGGCCTCTAAACGGGTCTTGAGGGGTTTTTTG
CTGAAAGGAGGAACTATATCCGGATTGGCGAATGGG
[80 nt withheld, positions 737-816]
